Addgene plasmid #236203: sgRNA Clec12a (CT6)
Purpose: lentiviral expression of Cas9 and encodes CT6 sgRNA for CLEC12A deletion
Depositing lab: Michael Heuser. Depositing organization: Medizinische Hochschule Hannover. Publication: Clec12a is required for the pathogenesis of NUP98::NSD1 AML. Mohanty S, Charles Cano F, Gabdoulline R, Lai CK, Othman B, Sudarsanam H, Eder T, Grebien F, Lipka DB, Henschler R, Heuser M. Blood Adv. 2025 May 7:bloodadvances.2024015739. doi: 10.1182/bloodadvances.2024015739. PubMed 40334081.
Backbone
  Vector backbone: L40C-CRISPR.EFS.dTomato (Plasmid #89392)
  Vector type: Mammalian Expression, Lentiviral, CRISPR
  Selectable markers: dTomato
Growth in bacteria
  Bacterial resistance: Ampicillin, 100 μg/mL
  Growth temperature: 37°C
  Growth strain: NEB Stable
  Copy number: High Copy
Gene/Insert
  Gene/Insert name: Clec12a
  gRNA/shRNA sequence: CCCCACATTTGTCAGACTTC
  Species: M. musculus (mouse)
  GenBank ID: NM_177686.4
  Entrez Gene: Clec12a (a.k.a. CLL-1, D230024O04, KLRL1, Micl, mKLRL1, mMICL)
  Cloning method: Restriction Enzyme; 5′ cloning site BsmBI (unknown if destroyed); 3′ cloning site BsmBI (unknown if destroyed)
  Sequencing primers: 5′ GACTATCATATGCTTACCGT
Terms and licenses: Academic/Nonprofit Terms; Industry Terms: Not Available to Industry
How to cite: sgRNA Clec12a (CT6) was a gift from Michael Heuser (Addgene plasmid # 236203 ; http://n2t.net/addgene:236203 ; RRID:Addgene_236203)
