[The description below was written by a language model from this plasmid's Addgene catalogue record and pLannotate feature annotations shown in this document.]
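Description:
sgRNA Clec12a (CT6) is an all-in-one lentiviral CRISPR/Cas9 plasmid of about 12.5 kb, built on the L40C-CRISPR.EFS.dTomato backbone and designed to knock out mouse Clec12a (also known as CLL-1, MICL or KLRL1). It is propagated in E. coli as a high-copy plasmid through a ColE1/pUC-type origin with ampicillin resistance. The backbone also carries an f1 origin, an SV40 origin and lac/T7/T3 remnants from its cloning-vector ancestry. The guide, designated CT6, was cloned via BsmBI sites between a human U6 RNA polymerase III promoter and the S. pyogenes sgRNA scaffold, which the feature table annotates as a tracrRNA fragment.

Downstream of the guide cassette, an EF-1α core (EFS) promoter drives S. pyogenes Cas9, which the annotation software splits into adjoining N- and C-terminal portions that together appear to form one continuous coding sequence. The dTomato coding sequence follows shortly after, so it is presumably co-expressed from the same transcript, although the linking element is not annotated in the record. dTomato is the only listed selectable marker, so transduced cells are identified or sorted by fluorescence rather than by drug selection. A WPRE after the reporter enhances transcript stability and expression.

The viral framework has the layout of a third-generation self-inactivating HIV-1 vector. An RSV promoter (with upstream CMV enhancer and SV40 promoter fragments) is fused to a truncated 5' LTR, followed by the Ψ packaging signal with a partial gag sequence, the RRE for Rev-dependent export, and a cPPT/CTS. A ΔU3 3' LTR and an SV40 polyadenylation signal close the vector genome. The plasmid is intended for producing lentivirus that delivers Cas9 and the guide together for Clec12a deletion in mouse cells, and the associated publication concerns the role of Clec12a in NUP98::NSD1 acute myeloid leukaemia.
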