Features (pLannotate 1.2.2; 31 found; start..end, strand, type, name):
      1..241     +  promoter       U6 promoter: RNA polymerase III promoter for human U6 snRNA
    289..356     +  misc_RNA       tracrRNA (fragment): trans-activating CRISPR RNA for the Streptococcus pyogenes CRISPR/Cas9 system
    405..616     +  promoter       EF-1α core promoter: core promoter for human elongation factor EF-1α
    720..2321    +  CDS            Cas9(N): N-terminal portion of Streptococcus pyogenes Cas9 (Zetsche et al., 2015)
   2322..4820    +  CDS            Cas9(C): C-terminal portion of Streptococcus pyogenes Cas9 (Zetsche et al., 2015)
   4944..5645    +  CDS            dTomato: dTomato is a basic (constitutively fluorescent) orange fluorescent protein published in 2004, derived from Discosoma sp.. It is reported to be a somewhat slowly-maturing dimer with low acid sensitivity.
   5664..6252    +  misc_feature   WPRE: woodchuck hepatitis virus posttranscriptional regulatory element
   6303..6322    +  misc_feature   cPPT/CTS (fragment): central polypurine tract and central termination sequence of HIV-1
   6324..6557    +  LTR            3' LTR (ΔU3): self-inactivating 3' long terminal repeat (LTR) from HIV-1
   6635..6756    +  polyA_signal   SV40 poly(A) signal: SV40 polyadenylation signal
   6796..6931    +  rep_origin     SV40 ori: SV40 origin of replication
   6952..6970    -  promoter       T7 promoter: promoter for bacteriophage T7 RNA polymerase
   6978..7133    +  CDS            lacZα (fragment): LacZα fragment of β-galactosidase; lacZ fragment
   7138..7566    +  rep_origin     f1 ori (sequence partly withheld): f1 bacteriophage origin of replication; arrow indicates direction of (+) strand synthesis
   7619..7723    +  promoter       AmpR promoter: bla
   7724..8584    +  CDS            AmpR: β-lactamase; bla; confers resistance to ampicillin, carbenicillin, and related antibiotics
   8755..9343    +  rep_origin     ori: high-copy-number ColE1/pMB1/pBR322/pUC origin of replication
   9526..9618    +  CDS            lacI (fragment): lac repressor; lacI; The lac repressor binds to the lac operator to inhibit transcription in E. coli. This inhibition can be relieved by adding lactose or isopropyl-β-D-thiogalactopyranoside (IPTG).
   9631..9652    +  protein_bind   CAP binding site: CAP binding activates transcription in the presence of cAMP. E. coli catabolite activator protein
   9667..9697    +  promoter       lac promoter: promoter for the E. coli lac operon
   9701..9723    +  protein_bind   lac operator (fragment): The lac repressor binds to the lac operator to inhibit transcription in E. coli. This inhibition can be relieved by adding lactose or isopropyl-β-D-thiogalactopyranoside (IPTG). lac repressor encoded by lacI
   9766..9784    +  promoter       T3 promoter: promoter for bacteriophage T3 RNA polymerase
   9829..10208   +  enhancer       CMV enhancer: human cytomegalovirus immediate early enhancer
  10265..10456   +  promoter       SV40 promoter (fragment): SV40 enhancer and early promoter
  10475..10701   +  promoter       RSV promoter: Rous sarcoma virus enhancer/promoter
  10702..10882   +  LTR            5' LTR (truncated): truncated 5' long terminal repeat (LTR) from HIV-1
  10929..11054   +  misc_feature   HIV-1 Ψ: packaging signal of human immunodeficiency virus type 1
  11038..11401   +  CDS            HIV-1 gag (fragment): gag protein from human immunodeficiency virus 1; gag
  11547..11780   +  misc_feature   RRE: The Rev response element (RRE) of HIV-1 allows for Rev-dependent mRNA export from the nucleus to the cytoplasm.
  12157..12257   +  CDS            Rev (fragment): human immunodeficiency virus 1 (HIV-1) Rev protein; rev; enhances nuclear export of unspliced and incompletely spliced viral mRNAs
  12307..12424   +  misc_feature   cPPT/CTS: central polypurine tract and central termination sequence of HIV-1
>Addgene plasmid #236203 | sgRNA Clec12a (CT6) | addgene full sequence | sequence record 473228 | Addgene NGS Result
GAGGGCCTATTTCCCATGATTCCTTCATATTTGCATATACGATACAAGGCTGTTAGAGAGATAATTAGAA
TTAATTTGACTGTAAACACAAAGATATTAGTACAAAATACGTGACGTAGAAAGTAATAATTTCTTGGGTA
GTTTGCAGTTTTAAAATTATGTTTTAAAATGGACTATCATATGCTTACCGTAACTTGAAAGTATTTCGAT
TTCTTGGCTTTATATATCTTGTGGAAAGGACGAAACACCGCCCCACATTTGTCAGACTTCGTTTAAGAGC
TATGCTGGAAACAGCATAGCAAGTTTAAATAAGGCTAGTCCGTTATCAACTTGAAAAAGTGGCACCGAGT
CGGTGCTTTTTTGAATTCTCCTCTAGAACTCGAGTGGCTCCGGTGCCCGTCAGTGGGCAGAGCGCACATC
GCCCACAGTCCCCGAGAAGTTGGGGGGAGGGGTCGGCAATTGAACCGGTGCCTAGAGAAGGTGGCGCGGG
GTAAACTGGGAAAGTGATGTCGTGTACTGGCTCCGCCTTTTTCCCGAGGGTGGGGGAGAACCGTATATAA
GTGCAGTAGTCGCCGTGAACGTTCTTTTTCGCAACGGGTTTGCCGCCAGAACACAGGTGTCGTGACGCGG
GATCCGCCACCATGGATTACAAAGACGATGACGATAAGATGGCCCCAAAGAAGAAGCGGAAGGTCGGTAT
CCACGGAGTCCCAGCAGCCGACAAGAAGTACAGCATCGGCCTGGACATCGGCACCAACTCTGTGGGCTGG
GCCGTGATCACCGACGAGTACAAGGTGCCCAGCAAGAAATTCAAGGTGCTGGGCAACACCGACCGGCACA
GCATCAAGAAGAACCTGATCGGAGCCCTGCTGTTCGACAGCGGCGAAACAGCCGAGGCCACCCGGCTGAA
GAGAACCGCCAGAAGAAGATACACCAGACGGAAGAACCGGATCTGCTATCTGCAAGAGATCTTCAGCAAC
GAGATGGCCAAGGTGGACGACAGCTTCTTCCACAGACTGGAAGAGTCCTTCCTGGTGGAAGAGGATAAGA
AGCACGAGCGGCACCCCATCTTCGGCAACATCGTGGACGAGGTGGCCTACCACGAGAAGTACCCCACCAT
CTACCACCTGAGAAAGAAACTGGTGGACAGCACCGACAAGGCCGACCTGCGGCTGATCTATCTGGCCCTG
GCCCACATGATCAAGTTCCGGGGCCACTTCCTGATCGAGGGCGACCTGAACCCCGACAACAGCGACGTGG
ACAAGCTGTTCATCCAGCTGGTGCAGACCTACAACCAGCTGTTCGAGGAAAACCCCATCAACGCCAGCGG
CGTGGACGCCAAGGCCATCCTGTCTGCCAGACTGAGCAAGAGCAGACGGCTGGAAAATCTGATCGCCCAG
CTGCCCGGCGAGAAGAAGAATGGCCTGTTCGGAAACCTGATTGCCCTGAGCCTGGGCCTGACCCCCAACT
TCAAGAGCAACTTCGACCTGGCCGAGGATGCCAAACTGCAGCTGAGCAAGGACACCTACGACGACGACCT
GGACAACCTGCTGGCCCAGATCGGCGACCAGTACGCCGACCTGTTTCTGGCCGCCAAGAACCTGTCCGAC
GCCATCCTGCTGAGCGACATCCTGAGAGTGAACACCGAGATCACCAAGGCCCCCCTGAGCGCCTCTATGA
TCAAGAGATACGACGAGCACCACCAGGACCTGACCCTGCTGAAAGCTCTCGTGCGGCAGCAGCTGCCTGA
GAAGTACAAAGAGATTTTCTTCGACCAGAGCAAGAACGGCTACGCCGGCTACATTGACGGCGGAGCCAGC
CAGGAAGAGTTCTACAAGTTCATCAAGCCCATCCTGGAAAAGATGGACGGCACCGAGGAACTGCTCGTGA
AGCTGAACAGAGAGGACCTGCTGCGGAAGCAGCGGACCTTCGACAACGGCAGCATCCCCCACCAGATCCA
CCTGGGAGAGCTGCACGCCATTCTGCGGCGGCAGGAAGATTTTTACCCATTCCTGAAGGACAACCGGGAA
AAGATCGAGAAGATCCTGACCTTCCGCATCCCCTACTACGTGGGCCCTCTGGCCAGGGGAAACAGCAGAT
TCGCCTGGATGACCAGAAAGAGCGAGGAAACCATCACCCCCTGGAACTTCGAGGAAGTGGTGGACAAGGG
CGCTTCCGCCCAGAGCTTCATCGAGCGGATGACCAACTTCGATAAGAACCTGCCCAACGAGAAGGTGCTG
CCCAAGCACAGCCTGCTGTACGAGTACTTCACCGTGTATAACGAGCTGACCAAAGTGAAATACGTGACCG
AGGGAATGAGAAAGCCCGCCTTCCTGAGCGGCGAGCAGAAAAAGGCCATCGTGGACCTGCTGTTCAAGAC
CAACCGGAAAGTGACCGTGAAGCAGCTGAAAGAGGACTACTTCAAGAAAATCGAGTGCTTCGACTCCGTG
GAAATCTCCGGCGTGGAAGATCGGTTCAACGCCTCCCTGGGCACATACCACGATCTGCTGAAAATTATCA
AGGACAAGGACTTCCTGGACAATGAGGAAAACGAGGACATTCTGGAAGATATCGTGCTGACCCTGACACT
GTTTGAGGACAGAGAGATGATCGAGGAACGGCTGAAAACCTATGCCCACCTGTTCGACGACAAAGTGATG
AAGCAGCTGAAGCGGCGGAGATACACCGGCTGGGGCAGGCTGAGCCGGAAGCTGATCAACGGCATCCGGG
ACAAGCAGTCCGGCAAGACAATCCTGGATTTCCTGAAGTCCGACGGCTTCGCCAACAGAAACTTCATGCA
GCTGATCCACGACGACAGCCTGACCTTTAAAGAGGACATCCAGAAAGCCCAGGTGTCCGGCCAGGGCGAT
AGCCTGCACGAGCACATTGCCAATCTGGCCGGCAGCCCCGCCATTAAGAAGGGCATCCTGCAGACAGTGA
AGGTGGTGGACGAGCTCGTGAAAGTGATGGGCCGGCACAAGCCCGAGAACATCGTGATCGAAATGGCCAG
AGAGAACCAGACCACCCAGAAGGGACAGAAGAACAGCCGCGAGAGAATGAAGCGGATCGAAGAGGGCATC
AAAGAGCTGGGCAGCCAGATCCTGAAAGAACACCCCGTGGAAAACACCCAGCTGCAGAACGAGAAGCTGT
ACCTGTACTACCTGCAGAATGGGCGGGATATGTACGTGGACCAGGAACTGGACATCAACCGGCTGTCCGA
CTACGATGTGGACCATATCGTGCCTCAGAGCTTTCTGAAGGACGACTCCATCGACAACAAGGTGCTGACC
AGAAGCGACAAGAACCGGGGCAAGAGCGACAACGTGCCCTCCGAAGAGGTCGTGAAGAAGATGAAGAACT
ACTGGCGGCAGCTGCTGAACGCCAAGCTGATTACCCAGAGAAAGTTCGACAATCTGACCAAGGCCGAGAG
AGGCGGCCTGAGCGAACTGGATAAGGCCGGCTTCATCAAGAGACAGCTGGTGGAAACCCGGCAGATCACA
AAGCACGTGGCACAGATCCTGGACTCCCGGATGAACACTAAGTACGACGAGAATGACAAGCTGATCCGGG
AAGTGAAAGTGATCACCCTGAAGTCCAAGCTGGTGTCCGATTTCCGGAAGGATTTCCAGTTTTACAAAGT
GCGCGAGATCAACAACTACCACCACGCCCACGACGCCTACCTGAACGCCGTCGTGGGAACCGCCCTGATC
AAAAAGTACCCTAAGCTGGAAAGCGAGTTCGTGTACGGCGACTACAAGGTGTACGACGTGCGGAAGATGA
TCGCCAAGAGCGAGCAGGAAATCGGCAAGGCTACCGCCAAGTACTTCTTCTACAGCAACATCATGAACTT
TTTCAAGACCGAGATTACCCTGGCCAACGGCGAGATCCGGAAGCGGCCTCTGATCGAGACAAACGGCGAA
ACCGGGGAGATCGTGTGGGATAAGGGCCGGGATTTTGCCACCGTGCGGAAAGTGCTGAGCATGCCCCAAG
TGAATATCGTGAAAAAGACCGAGGTGCAGACAGGCGGCTTCAGCAAAGAGTCTATCCTGCCCAAGAGGAA
CAGCGATAAGCTGATCGCCAGAAAGAAGGACTGGGACCCTAAGAAGTACGGCGGCTTCGACAGCCCCACC
GTGGCCTATTCTGTGCTGGTGGTGGCCAAAGTGGAAAAGGGCAAGTCCAAGAAACTGAAGAGTGTGAAAG
AGCTGCTGGGGATCACCATCATGGAAAGAAGCAGCTTCGAGAAGAATCCCATCGACTTTCTGGAAGCCAA
GGGCTACAAAGAAGTGAAAAAGGACCTGATCATCAAGCTGCCTAAGTACTCCCTGTTCGAGCTGGAAAAC
GGCCGGAAGAGAATGCTGGCCTCTGCCGGCGAACTGCAGAAGGGAAACGAACTGGCCCTGCCCTCCAAAT
ATGTGAACTTCCTGTACCTGGCCAGCCACTATGAGAAGCTGAAGGGCTCCCCCGAGGATAATGAGCAGAA
ACAGCTGTTTGTGGAACAGCACAAGCACTACCTGGACGAGATCATCGAGCAGATCAGCGAGTTCTCCAAG
AGAGTGATCCTGGCCGACGCTAATCTGGACAAAGTGCTGTCCGCCTACAACAAGCACCGGGATAAGCCCA
TCAGAGAGCAGGCCGAGAATATCATCCACCTGTTTACCCTGACCAATCTGGGAGCCCCTGCCGCCTTCAA
GTACTTTGACACCACCATCGACCGGAAGAGGTACACCAGCACCAAAGAGGTGCTGGACGCCACCCTGATC
CACCAGAGCATCACCGGCCTGTACGAGACACGGATCGACCTGTCTCAGCTGGGAGGCGACAAGCGTCCTG
CTGCTACTAAGAAAGCTGGTCAAGCTAAGAAAAAGAAAGCTAGCGGAGGAAGCGGCGCCACCAATTTCAG
CCTGCTGAAACAGGCCGGCGACGTGGAAGAGAACCCTGGCCCTATGGTGAGCAAGGGCGAGGAGGTCATC
AAAGAGTTCATGCGCTTCAAGGTGCGCATGGAGGGCTCCATGAACGGCCACGAGTTCGAGATCGAGGGCG
AGGGCGAGGGCCGCCCCTACGAGGGCACCCAGACCGCCAAGCTGAAGGTGACCAAGGGCGGCCCCCTGCC
CTTCGCCTGGGACATCCTGTCCCCCCAGTTCATGTACGGCTCCAAGGCGTACGTGAAGCACCCCGCCGAC
ATCCCCGATTACAAGAAGCTGTCCTTCCCCGAGGGCTTCAAGTGGGAGCGCGTGATGAACTTCGAGGACG
GCGGTCTGGTGACCGTGACCCAGGACTCCTCCCTGCAGGACGGCACGCTGATCTACAAGGTGAAGATGCG
CGGCACCAACTTCCCCCCCGACGGCCCCGTAATGCAGAAGAAGACCATGGGCTGGGAGGCCTCCACCGAG
CGCCTGTACCCCCGCGACGGCGTGCTGAAGGGCGAGATCCACCAGGCCCTGAAGCTGAAGGACGGCGGCC
ACTACCTGGTGGAGTTCAAGACCATCTACATGGCCAAGAAGCCCGTGCAACTGCCCGGCTACTACTACGT
GGACACCAAGCTGGACATCACCTCCCACAACGAGGACTACACCATCGTGGAACAGTACGAGCGCTCCGAG
GGCCGCCACCACCTGTTCCTGTACGGCATGGACGAGCTGTACAAGTAAACGCGTTAAGTCGACAATCAAC
CTCTGGATTACAAAATTTGTGAAAGATTGACTGGTATTCTTAACTATGTTGCTCCTTTTACGCTATGTGG
ATACGCTGCTTTAATGCCTTTGTATCATGCTATTGCTTCCCGTATGGCTTTCATTTTCTCCTCCTTGTAT
AAATCCTGGTTGCTGTCTCTTTATGAGGAGTTGTGGCCCGTTGTCAGGCAACGTGGCGTGGTGTGCACTG
TGTTTGCTGACGCAACCCCCACTGGTTGGGGCATTGCCACCACCTGTCAGCTCCTTTCCGGGACTTTCGC
TTTCCCCCTCCCTATTGCCACGGCGGAACTCATCGCCGCCTGCCTTGCCCGCTGCTGGACAGGGGCTCGG
CTGTTGGGCACTGACAATTCCGTGGTGTTGTCGGGGAAATCATCGTCCTTTCCTTGGCTGCTCGCCTGTG
TTGCCACCTGGATTCTGCGCGGGACGTCCTTCTGCTACGTCCCTTCGGCCCTCAATCCAGCGGACCTTCC
TTCCCGCGGCCTGCTGCCGGCTCTGCGGCCTCTTCCGCGTCTTCGCCTTCGCCCTCAGACGAGTCGGATC
TCCCTTTGGGCCGCCTCCCCGCGTCGACTTTAAGACCAATGACTTACAAGGCAGCTGTAGATCTTAGCCA
CTTTTTAAAAGAAAAGGGGGGACTGGAAGGGCTAATTCACTCCCAACGAAGACAAGATCTGCTTTTTGCT
TGTACTGGGTCTCTCTGGTTAGACCAGATCTGAGCCTGGGAGCTCTCTGGCTAACTAGGGAACCCACTGC
TTAAGCCTCAATAAAGCTTGCCTTGAGTGCTTCAAGTAGTGTGTGCCCGTCTGTTGTGTGACTCTGGTAA
CTAGAGATCCCTCAGACCCTTTTAGTCAGTGTGGAAAATCTCTAGCAGTACGTATAGTAGTTCATGTCAT
CTTATTATTCAGTATTTATAACTTGCAAAGAAATGAATATCAGAGAGTGAGAGGAACTTGTTTATTGCAG
CTTATAATGGTTACAAATAAAGCAATAGCATCACAAATTTCACAAATAAAGCATTTTTTTCACTGCATTC
TAGTTGTGGTTTGTCCAAACTCATCAATGTATCTTATCATGTCTGGCTCTAGCTATCCCGCCCCTAACTC
CGCCCATCCCGCCCCTAACTCCGCCCAGTTCCGCCCATTCTCCGCCCCATGGCTGACTAATTTTTTTTAT
TTATGCAGAGGCCGAGGCCGCCTCGGCCTCTGAGCTATTCCAGAAGTAGTGAGGAGGCTTTTTTGGAGGC
CTAGGGACGTACCCAATTCGCCCTATAGTGAGTCGTATTACGCGCGCTCACTGGCCGTCGTTTTACAACG
TCGTGACTGGGAAAACCCTGGCGTTACCCAACTTAATCGCCTTGCAGCACATCCCCCTTTCGCCAGCTGG
CGTAATAGCGAAGAGGCCCGCACCGATCGCCCTTCCCAACAGTTGCGCAGCCTGAATGGCGAATGGG
[124 nt withheld, positions 7138-7261]
C
[91 nt withheld, positions 7263-7353]
A
[49 nt withheld, positions 7355-7403]
CCTTTGACGTTGGAGTCCACGTTCTTT
[37 nt withheld, positions 7431-7467]
ACCCTATCTCGGTCTATTCTTTTGATTTATAAGGGATTTTGCCGATTTCGGCCTATTGGTTAAAAAATGA
GCTGATTTAACAAAAATTTAACGCGAATTTTAACAAAATATTAACGCTTACAATTTAGGTGGCACTTTTC
GGGGAAATGTGCGCGGAACCCCTATTTGTTTATTTTTCTAAATACATTCAAATATGTATCCGCTCATGAG
ACAATAACCCTGATAAATGCTTCAATAATATTGAAAAAGGAAGAGTATGAGTATTCAACATTTCCGTGTC
GCCCTTATTCCCTTTTTTGCGGCATTTTGCCTTCCTGTTTTTGCTCACCCAGAAACGCTGGTGAAAGTAA
AAGATGCTGAAGATCAGTTGGGTGCACGAGTGGGTTACATCGAACTGGATCTCAACAGCGGTAAGATCCT
TGAGAGTTTTCGCCCCGAAGAACGTTTTCCAATGATGAGCACTTTTAAAGTTCTGCTATGTGGCGCGGTA
TTATCCCGTATTGACGCCGGGCAAGAGCAACTCGGTCGCCGCATACACTATTCTCAGAATGACTTGGTTG
AGTACTCACCAGTCACAGAAAAGCATCTTACGGATGGCATGACAGTAAGAGAATTATGCAGTGCTGCCAT
AACCATGAGTGATAACACTGCGGCCAACTTACTTCTGACAACGATCGGAGGACCGAAGGAGCTAACCGCT
TTTTTGCACAACATGGGGGATCATGTAACTCGCCTTGATCGTTGGGAACCGGAGCTGAATGAAGCCATAC
CAAACGACGAGCGTGACACCACGATGCCTGTAGCAATGGCAACAACGTTGCGCAAACTATTAACTGGCGA
ACTACTTACTCTAGCTTCCCGGCAACAATTAATAGACTGGATGGAGGCGGATAAAGTTGCAGGACCACTT
CTGCGCTCGGCCCTTCCGGCTGGCTGGTTTATTGCTGATAAATCTGGAGCCGGTGAGCGTGGGTCTCGCG
GTATCATTGCAGCACTGGGGCCAGATGGTAAGCCCTCCCGTATCGTAGTTATCTACACGACGGGGAGTCA
GGCAACTATGGATGAACGAAATAGACAGATCGCTGAGATAGGTGCCTCACTGATTAAGCATTGGTAACTG
TCAGACCAAGTTTACTCATATATACTTTAGATTGATTTAAAACTTCATTTTTAATTTAAAAGGATCTAGG
TGAAGATCCTTTTTGATAATCTCATGACCAAAATCCCTTAACGTGAGTTTTCGTTCCACTGAGCGTCAGA
CCCCGTAGAAAAGATCAAAGGATCTTCTTGAGATCCTTTTTTTCTGCGCGTAATCTGCTGCTTGCAAACA
AAAAAACCACCGCTACCAGCGGTGGTTTGTTTGCCGGATCAAGAGCTACCAACTCTTTTTCCGAAGGTAA
CTGGCTTCAGCAGAGCGCAGATACCAAATACTGTTCTTCTAGTGTAGCCGTAGTTAGGCCACCACTTCAA
GAACTCTGTAGCACCGCCTACATACCTCGCTCTGCTAATCCTGTTACCAGTGGCTGCTGCCAGTGGCGAT
AAGTCGTGTCTTACCGGGTTGGACTCAAGACGATAGTTACCGGATAAGGCGCAGCGGTCGGGCTGAACGG
GGGGTTCGTGCACACAGCCCAGCTTGGAGCGAACGACCTACACCGAACTGAGATACCTACAGCGTGAGCT
ATGAGAAAGCGCCACGCTTCCCGAAGGGAGAAAGGCGGACAGGTATCCGGTAAGCGGCAGGGTCGGAACA
GGAGAGCGCACGAGGGAGCTTCCAGGGGGAAACGCCTGGTATCTTTATAGTCCTGTCGGGTTTCGCCACC
TCTGACTTGAGCGTCGATTTTTGTGATGCTCGTCAGGGGGGCGGAGCCTATGGAAAAACGCCAGCAACGC
GGCCTTTTTACGGTTCCTGGCCTTTTGCTGGCCTTTTGCTCACATGTTCTTTCCTGCGTTATCCCCTGAT
TCTGTGGATAACCGTATTACCGCCTTTGAGTGAGCTGATACCGCTCGCCGCAGCCGAACGACCGAGCGCA
GCGAGTCAGTGAGCGAGGAAGCGGAAGAGCGCCCAATACGCAAACCGCCTCTCCCCGCGCGTTGGCCGAT
TCATTAATGCAGCTGGCACGACAGGTTTCCCGACTGGAAAGCGGGCAGTGAGCGCAACGCAATTAATGTG
AGTTAGCTCACTCATTAGGCACCCCAGGCTTTACACTTTATGCTTCCGGCTCGTATGTTGTGTGGAATTG
TGAGCGGATAACAATTTCACACAGGAAACAGCTATGACCATGATTACGCCAAGCGCGCAATTAACCCTCA
CTAAAGGGAACAAAAGCTGGAGCTGCAAGCGGTACCGTCGACCTGCAGGTTGACATTGATTATTGACTAG
TTATTAATAGTAATCAATTACGGGGTCATTAGTTCATAGCCCATATATGGAGTTCCGCGTTACATAACTT
ACGGTAAATGGCCCGCCTGGCTGACCGCCCAACGACCCCCGCCCATTGACGTCAATAATGACGTATGTTC
CCATAGTAACGCCAATAGGGACTTTCCATTGACGTCAATGGGTGGAGTATTTACGGTAAACTGCCCACTT
GGCAGTACATCAAGTGTATCATATGCCAAGTACGCCCCCTATTGACGTCAATGACGGTAAATGGCCCGCC
TGGCATTATGCCCAGTACATGACCTTATGGGACTTTCCTACTTGGCAGTACATCTACGTATTAGTCATCG
CTATTACCATGGCGCGCCATGCAGGGCCTGAAATAACCTCTGAAAGAGGAACTTGGTTAGGTACCTTCTG
AGGCGGAAAGAACCAGCTGTGGAATGTGTGTCAGTTAGGGTGTGGAAAGTCCCCAGGCTCCCCAGCAGGC
AGAAGTATGCAAAGCATGCATCTCAATTAGTCAGCAACCAGGTGTGGAAAGTCCCCAGGCTCCCCAGCAG
GCAGAAGTATGCAAAGCATGCATCTCAATTAGTCAGCAACCATAGTCCCTTAAGAGGCGCGCCTTAATGT
AGTCTTATGCAATACTCTTGTAGTCTTGCAACATGGTAACGATGAGTTAGCAACATGCCTTACAAGGAGA
GAAAAAGCACCGTGCATGCCGATTGGTGGAAGTAAGGTGGTACGATCGTGCCTTATTAGGAAGGCAACAG
ACGGGTCTGACATGGATTGGACGAACCACTGAATTGCCGCATTGCAGAGATATTGTATTTAAGTGCCTAG
CTCGATACATAAACGGGTCTCTCTGGTTAGACCAGATCTGAGCCTGGGAGCTCTCTGGCTAACTAGGGAA
CCCACTGCTTAAGCCTCAATAAAGCTTGCCTTGAGTGCTTCAAGTAGTGTGTGCCCGTCTGTTGTGTGAC
TCTGGTAACTAGAGATCCCTCAGACCCTTTTAGTCAGTGTGGAAAATCTCTAGCAGTGGCGCCCGAACAG
GGACTTGAAAGCGAAAGGGAAACCAGAGGAGCTCTCTCGACGCAGGACTCGGCTTGCTGAAGCGCGCACG
GCAAGAGGCGAGGGGCGGCGACTGGTGAGTACGCCAAAAATTTTGACTAGCGGAGGCTAGAAGGAGAGAG
ATGGGTGCGAGAGCGTCAGTATTAAGCGGGGGAGAATTAGATCGCGATGGGAAAAAATTCGGTTAAGGCC
AGGGGGAAAGAAAAAATATAAATTAAAACATATAGTATGGGCAAGCAGGGAGCTAGAACGATTCGCAGTT
AATCCTGGCCTGTTAGAAACATCAGAAGGCTGTAGACAAATACTGGGACAGCTACAACCATCCCTTCAGA
CAGGATCAGAAGAACTTAGATCATTATATAATACAGTAGCAACCCTCTATTGTGTGCATCAAAGGATAGA
GATAAAAGACACCAAGGAAGCTTTAGACAAGATAGAGGAAGAGCAAAACAAAAGTAAGACCACCGCACAG
CAAGCGGCCGCTGATCTTCAGACCTGGAGGAGGAGATATGAGGGACAATTGGAGAAGTGAATTATATAAA
TATAAAGTAGTAAAAATTGAACCATTAGGAGTAGCACCCACCAAGGCAAAGAGAAGAGTGGTGCAGAGAG
AAAAAAGAGCAGTGGGAATAGGAGCTTTGTTCCTTGGGTTCTTGGGAGCAGCAGGAAGCACTATGGGCGC
AGCGTCAATGACGCTGACGGTACAGGCCAGACAATTATTGTCTGGTATAGTGCAGCAGCAGAACAATTTG
CTGAGGGCTATTGAGGCGCAACAGCATCTGTTGCAACTCACAGTCTGGGGCATCAAGCAGCTCCAGGCAA
GAATCCTGGCTGTGGAAAGATACCTAAAGGATCAACAGCTCCTGGGGATTTGGGGTTGCTCTGGAAAACT
CATTTGCACCACTGCTGTGCCTTGGAATGCTAGTTGGAGTAATAAATCTCTGGAACAGATTTGGAATCAC
ACGACCTGGATGGAGTGGGACAGAGAAATTAACAATTACACAAGCTTAATACACTCCTTAATTGAAGAAT
CGCAAAACCAGCAAGAAAAGAATGAACAAGAATTATTGGAATTAGATAAATGGGCAAGTTTGTGGAATTG
GTTTAACATAACAAATTGGCTGTGGTATATAAAATTATTCATAATGATAGTAGGAGGCTTGGTAGGTTTA
AGAATAGTTTTTGCTGTACTTTCTATAGTGAATAGAGTTAGGCAGGGATATTCACCATTATCGTTTCAGA
CCCACCTCCCAACCCCGAGGGGACCCGACAGGCCCGAAGGAATAGAAGAAGAAGGTGGAGAGAGAGACAG
AGACAGATCCATTCGATTAGTGAACGGATCGGCACTGCGTGCGCCAATTCTGCAGACAAATGGCAGTATT
CATCCACAATTTTAAAAGAAAAGGGGGGATTGGGGGGTACAGTGCAGGGGAAAGAATAGTAGACATAATA
GCAACAGACATACAAACTAAAGAATTACAAAAACAAATTACAAAAATTCAAAATTTTCGGGTTTATTACA
GGGACAGCAGAGATCCAGTTTGGTTAATTAAGGTACC
